>Addgene plasmid #241064 | pDMJ2-SARS-CoV-2-Spike (BA.2.12.1-2g) | addgene full sequence | sequence record 486189 | Addgene NGS Result
ATGTTCGTGTTTCTGGTTCTTCTTCCCCTGGTGTCTAGTCAGTGCGTCAACTTGATCACGCGAACACAGA
GCTACACCAATTCCTTTACACGAGGCGTCTACTATCCCGACAAGGTGTTCCGAAGCAGTGTTTTGCACTC
CACGCAGGACCTTTTCTTGCCCTTCTTCTCAAATGTGACTTGGTTTCATGCAATACACGTATCCGGGACT
AATGGCACTAAGAGATTCGACAATCCCGTGTTGCCTTTTAACGACGGCGTGTATTTTGCCAGTACAGAAA
AGAGCAATATTATCCGGGGATGGATCTTCGGCACGACTCTGGATAGTAAAACACAATCCCTGCTGATCGT
GAATAATGCGACAAACGTCGTCATAAAAGTCTGCGAGTTCCAGTTCTGCAACGACCCTTTCCTCGACGTG
TATTACCATAAGAACAATAAATCTTGGATGGAACGGGAGTTTCGCGTGTACTCCAGTGCAAATAACTGTA
CTTTTGAGTACGTAAGCCAGCCTTTCCTGATGGACCTCGAAGGGAAACAGGGGAACTTTAAGAACCTGCG
CGAATTCGTGTTCAAGAACATCGACGGTTATTTTAAAATATACAGCAAGCACACCCCTATTAACCTGGGC
AGAGATTTGCCACAAGGTTTTAGCGCCCTGGAACCCCTCGTGGACCTTCCTATCGGCATCAACATCACGC
GCTTCCAAACTCTGCTCGCACTGCATCGGTCTTATCTGACCCCTGGAGATTCATCCTCAGGATGGACCGC
GGGTGCTGCTGCATATTATGTGGGATATCTGCAGCCTAGGACCTTCCTGCTCAAATACAACGAGAACGGC
ACCATCACTGACGCTGTTGATTGCGCGCTGGACCCATTGTCTGAAACCAAATGCACACTGAAAAGCTTCA
CAGTCGAGAAGGGCATTTACCAGACGAGCAACTTCAGAGTTCAGCCCACAGAGAGCATCGTTCGCTTCCC
CAACATTACCAATTTGTGCCCATTCGACGAGGTCTTTAACGCAACTAGATTTGCCAGTGTTTACGCCTGG
AACAGGAAACGGATATCCAATTGCGTGGCCGATTACAGCGTACTGTACAATTTCGCTCCCTTTTTCGCCT
TTAAATGCTACGGTGTCTCCCCTACGAAGCTGAATGATCTGTGCTTTACTAATGTCTATGCGGACAGCTT
CGTTATTAGAGGTAACGAGGTCAGCCAAATCGCCCCAGGGCAGACTGGAAACATAGCCGACTACAATTAC
AAACTGCCAGATGATTTCACCGGCTGCGTCATCGCCTGGAACTCCAATAAGCTCGATAGTAAAGTGGGCG
GCAATTACAACTATCAGTATAGGCTGTTTCGAAAGAGCAACCTGAAACCTTTTGAGCGGGACATTTCAAC
AGAGATCTACCAGGCCGGAAACAAGCCCTGCAACGGGGTCGCCGGGTTCAATTGTTACTTCCCGCTGCGG
CGGTATGGATTTCGGCCGACTTACGGCGTTGGCCACCAGCCATATCGGGTGGTGGTGCTGTCATTTGAGC
TGCTTCATGCGCCTGCTACAGTATGTGGGCCTAAAAAGTCTACCAATCTGGTGAAAAATAAGTGCGTGAA
CTTCAACTTCAATGGCCTCACCGGGACAGGCGTGTTGACAGAATCCAATAAGAAATTCCTGCCATTCCAG
CAGTTCGGCAGGGATATCGCAGACACGACCGATGCGGTGCGAGATCCCCAGACATTGGAGATTCTGGACA
TTACTCCTTGTTCTTTTGGAGGAGTGAGTGTTATTACTCCCGGCACAAATACCTCAAATCAAGTCGCTGT
GCTGTATCAAGGTGTAAACTGTACCGAGGTCCCCGTGGCTATTCACGCCGACCAGCTGACCCCAACATGG
CGGGTATACAGCACCGGTTCTAATGTATTCCAGACCAGAGCCGGCTGCCTCATTGGAGCCGAGTACGTGA
ACAACTCTTATGAATGTGATATACCGATTGGAGCAGGTATCTGCGCCTCTTATCAGACCCAGACAAAGAG
CCACAGAAGGGCTAGGAGCGTGGCCTCCCAGTCCATAATCGCCTATACAATGTCACTGGGGGCTGAAAAT
CTGGTGGCATACAGTAACAACTCTATCGCTATCCCCACAAATTTTACCATCTCTGTGACTACAGAGATCC
TGCCAGTGTCTATGACTAAAACCTCCGTGGACTGTACCATGTACATCTGTGGTGATAGCACCGAATGTTC
CAACCTGCTCCTGCAGTACGGCAGCTTCTGCACACAGCTGAAGAGGGCACTGACAGGAATCGCCGTCGAA
CAGGATAAGAACACTCAGGAGGTGTTTGCGCAGGTTAAGCAGATTTACAAGACGCCACCAATCAAGTACT
TCGGTGGGTTCAATTTCTCTCAAATTCTGCCTGATCCTTCTAAGCCATCTAAGCGGAGCTTTATAGAGGA
TTTGCTCTTTAATAAGGTGACCCTCGCCGATGCTGGATTTATTAAGCAGTATGGCGACTGTTTGGGAGAC
ATTGCTGCTCGCGATCTGATATGTGCCCAGAAATTCAACGGGCTGACCGTACTCCCACCGCTGCTCACTG
ATGAGATGATCGCACAATATACCAGCGCCCTGCTGGCCGGCACTATTACATCCGGCTGGACGTTCGGAGC
AGGAGCCGCACTGCAAATACCTTTTGCCATGCAGATGGCATATCGCTTCAATGGGATCGGGGTGACCCAG
AACGTCCTGTACGAAAACCAGAAACTTATCGCTAACCAGTTCAATTCCGCCATTGGTAAAATCCAGGACA
GCTTGAGTTCCACAGCCAGCGCCCTCGGGAAATTGCAAGATGTAGTCAATCACAATGCACAAGCCCTGAA
TACTCTCGTCAAGCAACTGTCATCCAAGTTCGGTGCTATATCCTCCGTGCTGAATGATATCCTTAGTAGA
TTGGATAAGGTGGAGGCAGAAGTCCAGATCGACCGGCTTATTACTGGAAGGCTGCAGAGTCTGCAGACGT
ACGTCACGCAGCAGCTTATCAGAGCCGCCGAGATTAGAGCATCTGCGAATCTGGCTGCTACAAAGATGAG
TGAATGCGTGCTCGGGCAATCAAAGCGGGTCGACTTTTGTGGGAAGGGGTACCACCTCATGAGCTTCCCC
CAATCCGCCCCACATGGCGTTGTGTTCCTGCATGTTACTTACGTTCCCGCTCAAGAGAAGAACTTTACTA
CCGCTCCGGCGATCTGCCACGACGGTAAGGCACACTTTCCACGCGAAGGCGTCTTTGTTAGCAATGGAAC
ACACTGGTTTGTTACCCAGAGGAACTTTTATGAGCCCCAGATAATCACAACCGACAACACATTCGTATCT
GGGAACTGTGACGTAGTTATTGGGATCGTGAACAACACCGTGTACGATCCTCTCCAACCGGAACTTGACT
CTTTCAAGGAGGAACTGGATAAGTACTTTAAGAATCACACCTCACCCGATGTTGACCTCGGCGACATTTC
AGGAATTAATGCTAGCGTGGTGAACATCCAGAAAGAGATTGATAGACTTAACGAAGTGGCCAAGAACCTC
AACGAATCACTTATTGACCTGCAGGAGCTGGGAAAATATGAGCAGTACATTAAATGGCCTTGGTACATTT
GGCTGGGCTTTATAGCAGGCCTGATCGCTATCGTCATGGTGACCATCATGCTTTGTTGTATGACTAGCTG
CTGCAGCTGCCTCAAGGGCTGTTGTAGCTGCGGCTCTTGCTGTAAATAATGATGAGGATCCAGATCTGCT
GTGCCTTCTAGTTGCCAGCCATCTGTTGTTTGCCCCTCCCCCGTGCCTTCCTTGACCCTGGAAGGTGCCA
CTCCCACTGTCCTTTCCTAATAAAATGAGGAAATTGCATCGCATTGTCTGAGTAGGTGTCATTCTATTCT
GGGGGGTGGGGTGGGGCAGGACAGCAAGGGGGAGGATTGGGAAGACAATAGCAGGCATGCTGGGGATGCG
GTGGGCTCTATGGGTACCCAGGTGCTGAAGAATTGACCCGGTTCCTCCTGGGCCAGAAAGAAGCAGGCAC
ATCCCCTTCTCTGTGACACACCCTGTCCACGCCCCTGGTTCTTAGTTCCAGCCCCACTCATAGGACACTC
ATAGCTCAGGAGGGCTCCGCCTTCAATCCCACCCGCTAAAGTACTTGGAGCGGTCTCTCCCTCCCTCATC
AGCCCACCAAACCAAACCTAGCCTCCAAGAGTGGGAAGAAATTAAAGCAAGATAGGCTATTAAGTGCAGA
GGGAGAGAAAATGCCTCCAACATGTGAGGAAGTAATGAGAGAAATCATAGAATTTTAAGGCCATGATTTA
AGGCCAATCGGAAAGAACATGTGAGCAAAAGGCCAGCAAAAGGCCAGGAACCGTAAAAAGGCCGCGTTGC
TGGCGTTTTTCCATAGGCTCCGCCCCCCTGACGAGCATCACAAAAATCGACGCTCAAGTCAGAGGTGGCG
AAACCCGACAGGACTATAAAGATACCAGGCGTTTCCCCCTGGAAGCTCCCTCGTGCGCTCTCCTGTTCCG
ACCCTGCCGCTTACCGGATACCTGTCCGCCTTTCTCCCTTCGGGAAGCGTGGCGCTTTCTCATAGCTCAC
GCTGTAGGTATCTCAGTTCGGTGTAGGTCGTTCGCTCCAAGCTGGGCTGTGTGCACGAACCCCCCGTTCA
GCCCGACCGCTGCGCCTTATCCGGTAACTATCGTCTTGAGTCCAACCCGGTAAGACACGACTTATCGCCA
CTGGCAGCAGCCACTGGTAACAGGATTAGCAGAGCGAGGTATGTAGGCGGTGCTACAGAGTTCTTGAAGT
GGTGGCCTAACTACGGCTACACTAGAAGAACAGTATTTGGTATCTGCGCTCTGCTGAAGCCAGTTACCTT
CGGAAAAAGAGTTGGTAGCTCTTGATCCGGCAAACAAACCACCGCTGGTAGCGGTGGTTTTTTTGTTTGC
AAGCAGCAGATTACGCGCAGAAAAAAAGGATCTCAAGAAGATCCTTTGATCTTTTCTACGGGGTCTGACG
CTCAGTGGAACGAAAACTCACGTTAAGGGATTTTGGTCATGAGATTATCAAAAAGGATCTTCACCTAGAT
CCTTTTAAATTAAAAATGAAGTTTTAAATCAATCTAAAGTATATATGAGTAAACTTGGTCTGACAGTTAC
CAATGCTTAATCAGTGAGGCACCTATCTCAGCGATCTGTCTATTTCGTTCATCCATAGTTGCCTGACTCC
CCGTCGTGTAGATAACTACGATACGGGAGGGCTTACCATCTGGCCCCAGTGCTGCAATGATACCGCGAGA
CCCACGCTCACCGGCTCCAGATTTATCAGCAATAAACCAGCCAGCCGGAAGGGCCGAGCGCAGAAGTGGT
CCTGCAACTTTATCCGCCTCCATCCAGTCTATTAATTGTTGCCGGGAAGCTAGAGTAAGTAGTTCGCCAG
TTAATAGTTTGCGCAACGTTGTTGCCATTGCTACAGGCATCGTGGTGTCACGCTCGTCGTTTGGTATGGC
TTCATTCAGCTCCGGTTCCCAACGATCAAGGCGAGTTACATGATCCCCCATGTTGTGCAAAAAAGCGGTT
AGCTCCTTCGGTCCTCCGATCGTTGTCAGAAGTAAGTTGGCCGCAGTGTTATCACTCATGGTTATGGCAG
CACTGCATAATTCTCTTACTGTCATGCCATCCGTAAGATGCTTTTCTGTGACTGGTGAGTACTCAACCAA
GTCATTCTGAGAATAGTGTATGCGGCGACCGAGTTGCTCTTGCCCGGCGTCAATACGGGATAATACCGCG
CCACATAGCAGAACTTTAAAAGTGCTCATCATTGGAAAACGTTCTTCGGGGCGAAAACTCTCAAGGATCT
TACCGCTGTTGAGATCCAGTTCGATGTAACCCACTCGTGCACCCAACTGATCTTCAGCATCTTTTACTTT
CACCAGCGTTTCTGGGTGAGCAAAAACAGGAAGGCAAAATGCCGCAAAAAAGGGAATAAGGGCGACACGG
AAATGTTGAATACTCATACTCTTCCTTTTTCAATATTATTGAAGCATTTATCAGGGTTATTGTCTCATGA
GCGGATACATATTTGAATGTATTTAGAAAAATAAACAAATAGGGGTTCCGCGCACATTTCCCCGAAAAGT
GCCACCTGACGTCCCAATGATTGCACCATATGCGGTGTGAAATACCGCACAGATGCGTAAGGAGAAAATA
CCGCATCAGATTGGCTATTGGCCATTGCATACGTTGTATCCATATCATAATATGTACATTTATATTGGCT
CATGTCCAACATTACCGCCATGTTGACATTGATTATTGACTAGTTATTAATAGTAATCAATTACGGGGTC
ATTAGTTCATAGCCCATATATGGAGTTCCGCGTTACATAACTTACGGTAAATGGCCCGCCTGGCTGACCG
CCCAACGACCCCCGCCCATTGACGTCAATAATGACGTATGTTCCCATAGTAACGCCAATAGGGACTTTCC
ATTGACGTCAATGGGTGGAGTATTTACGGTAAACTGCCCACTTGGCAGTACATCAAGTGTATCATATGCC
AAGTACGCCCCCTATTGACGTCAATGACGGTAAATGGCCCGCCTGGCATTATGCCCAGTACATGACCTTA
TGGGACTTTCCTACTTGGCAGTACATCTACGTATTAGTCATCGCTATTACCATGGTGATGCGGTTTTGGC
AGTACATCAATGGGCGTGGATAGCGGTTTGACTCACGGGGATTTCCAAGTCTCCACCCCATTGACGTCAA
TGGGAGTTTGTTTTGGCACCAAAATCAACGGGACTTTCCAAAATGTCGTAACAACTCCGCCCCATTGACG
CAAATGGGCGGTAGGCGTGTACGGTGGGAGGTCTATATAAGCAGAGCTCGTTTAGTGAACCGTCAGATCG
CCTGGAGACGCCATCCACGCTGTTTTGACCTCCATAGAAGACACCGGGACCGATCCAGCCTCCATCGGCT
CGCATCTCTCCTTCACGCGCCCGCCGCCCTACCTGAGGCCGCCATCCACGCCGGTTGAGTCGCGTTCTGC
CGCCTCCCGCCTGTGGTGCCTCCTGAACTGCGTCCGCCGTCTAGGTAAGTTTAAAGCTCAGGTCGAGACC
GGGCCTTTGTCCGGCGCTCCCTTGGAGCCTACCTAGACTCAGCCGGCTCTCCACGCTTTGCCTGACCCTG
CTTGCTCAACTCTAGTTAACGGTGGAGGGCAGTGTAGTCTGAGCAGTACTCGTTGCTGCCGCGCGCGCCA
CCAGACATAATAGCTGACAGACTAACAGACTGTTCCTTTCCATGGGTCTTTTCTGCAGTCACCGTCGTCG
ACACGTGTGATCAGATATCGCGGCCGCTCTAGA
Features (pLannotate 1.2.2; 10 found; start..end, strand, type, name):
      1..3756    +  CDS            S: SPIKE_SARS2 - Experimental evidence at protein level: Swiss-Prot protein existence level 1. [Spike glycoprotein]: May down-regulate host tetherin (BST2) by lysosomal degradation, thereby counteracting its antiviral activity. From Severe acute respiratory syndrome coronavirus 2 (2019-nCoV) (SARS-CoV-2).
   3779..4003    +  polyA_signal   bGH poly(A) signal: bovine growth hormone polyadenylation signal
   4418..5006    -  rep_origin     ori: high-copy-number ColE1/pMB1/pBR322/pUC origin of replication
   5177..6037    -  CDS            AmpR: β-lactamase; bla; confers resistance to ampicillin, carbenicillin, and related antibiotics
   6038..6142    -  promoter       AmpR promoter: bla
   6182..6239    +  misc_feature   bom (fragment): basis of mobility region from pBR322
   6325..6704    +  enhancer       CMV enhancer: human cytomegalovirus immediate early enhancer
   6705..6908    +  promoter       CMV promoter: human cytomegalovirus (CMV) immediate early promoter
   6997..7224    +  LTR            5' LTR (truncated) (fragment): truncated 5' long terminal repeat (LTR) from human T-cell leukemia virus (HTLV) type 1
   7228..7338    +  intron         CMV intron (fragment): modified intron A from human cytomegalovirus
