[The description below was written by a language model from this plasmid's Addgene catalogue record and pLannotate feature annotations shown in this document.]
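Description:
pDMJ2-SARS-CoV-2-Spike (BA.2.12.1-2g) is a 7,383 nt mammalian expression plasmid built on the pDMJ2 backbone that encodes a variant SARS-CoV-2 spike glycoprotein for producing pseudotyped virus. It is propagated in E. coli as a high-copy plasmid through a ColE1/pUC-type origin of replication and is selected with ampicillin via a β-lactamase gene driven by its own bla promoter. A short fragment of the pBR322 basis-of-mobility region is also annotated in the backbone.

The spike open reading frame, obtained by gene synthesis, spans about 3.76 kb. It sits downstream of the human cytomegalovirus immediate-early enhancer and promoter, followed by a fragment of the HTLV-1 5' LTR and a fragment of modified CMV intron A. Leader elements of this kind are commonly placed between a promoter and a coding sequence to boost transcript processing and expression. Transcripts are terminated by the bovine growth hormone polyadenylation signal. No epitope tag, reporter or mammalian selection marker is annotated, so the plasmid appears suited to transient transfection.

The insert carries the Omicron BA.2.12.1 set of changes listed in the record, including the L24–P26 deletion with A27S, L452Q, S704L, D614G and numerous receptor-binding-domain substitutions. It also carries S155R and S494R, which are listed first and seem to correspond to the "2g" designation, although the record does not define that label. The associated study concerns computationally designed proteins that mimic antibody immune evasion in viral evolution. The plasmid would typically be co-transfected with separate packaging and reporter components to make spike-bearing pseudovirus particles, for example to examine infectivity or antibody escape.
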