Addgene plasmid #241064: pDMJ2-SARS-CoV-2-Spike (BA.2.12.1-2g)
Purpose: Expresses SARS-CoV-2 spike (BA.2.12.1-2g) protein for creating pseudotyped virus
Depositing lab: Jeremy Luban. Depositing organization: University of Massachusetts, Worcester. Publication: Computationally designed proteins mimic antibody immune evasion in viral evolution. Youssef N, Gurev S, Ghantous F, Brock KP, Jaimes JA, Thadani NN, Dauphin A, Sherman AC, Yurkovetskiy L, Soto D, Estanboulieh R, Kotzen B, Notin P, Kollasch AW, Cohen AA, Dross SE, Erasmus J, Fuller DH, Bjorkman PJ, Lemieux JE, Luban J, Seaman MS, Marks DS. Immunity. 2025 May 6:S1074-7613(25)00178-5. doi: 10.1016/j.immuni.2025.04.015. PubMed 40345199.
Backbone
  Vector backbone: pDMJ2
  Vector type: Mammalian Expression
Growth in bacteria
  Bacterial resistance: Ampicillin, 100 μg/mL
  Growth temperature: 37°C
  Growth strain: DH5alpha
  Copy number: High Copy
Gene/Insert
  Gene/Insert name: Spike (BA.2.12.1-2g)
  Species: SARS-CoV-2
  Mutation: S155R,S494R,T19I,L24del,P25del,P26del,A27S,G142D,V213G,G339D,S371F,S373P,S375F,T376A,D405N,R408S,K417N,N440K,L452Q,S477N,T478K,E484A,Q493R,Q498R,N501Y,Y505H,D614G,H655Y,N679K,P681H,S704L,N764K,D796Y,Q954H,N969K
  Entrez Gene: S (a.k.a. GU280_gp02, spike glycoprotein)
  Cloning method: Gene Synthesis
Terms and licenses: Academic/Nonprofit Terms; Industry Terms: Not Available to Industry
How to cite: pDMJ2-SARS-CoV-2-Spike (BA.2.12.1-2g) was a gift from Jeremy Luban (Addgene plasmid # 241064 ; http://n2t.net/addgene:241064 ; RRID:Addgene_241064)
